>Addgene plasmid #221185 | pBBR15.2-2H12.D11opt | addgene full sequence | sequence record 437179 | Addgene NGS Result
ACCTTCGGGAGCGCCTGAAGCCCGTTCTGGACGCCCTGGGGCCGTTGAATCGGGATATGCAGGCCAAGGC
CGCCGCGATCATCAAGGCCGTGGGCGAAAAGCTGCTGACGGAACAGCGGGAAGTCCAGCGCCAGAAACAG
GCCCAGCGCCAGCAGGAACGCGGGCGCGCACATTTCCCCGAAAAGTGCCACCTGACGTCTAAGAACATGT
TGCAGCTGGCACGACAGGTTTCCCGACTGGAAAGCGGGCAGTGAGCGCAACGCAATTAATGTGAGTTAGC
TCACTCATTAGGCACCCCAGGCTTTATAGCTAGCTTGACATCCCATAGAGTGATAGAGATACTGAGCACA
TCAGCATATGAAAGTGGGTCTTAATAATAATAATTCCGAAGGAGGAGGTGATCCATGAATTCGGAACCGC
CGCCGAAGCTGGTCCTGGACCTGGAACGCCTGGCGCACGTCCCGCAGGAAAAGGCGGGCCCGCTGCAGCG
CTATGCCGCCACCATCCAGTCGCAGCGGGGCGACTACAACGGCAAGGTCCTGTCGATCCGGCCGGCGGAC
CTGCGCACCCTGGCCGTCATCTATGACCAGTCGCCGTCGGTCCTGACCGAGCAGCTGATCTCGTGGGGCG
TCCTGGATGCCGATGCGCGCCGCGCCGTCGCGCATGAAGAGAACCCGAAGAACATGCCGGTGCCGTACAA
CGTGTTCATCATGGCCGACAAGCAGAAGAACGGCATCAAGGCCAACTTCAAGATCCGCCACAACATCGAG
GATGGCGGCGTCCAGCTGGCCTACCACTACCAGCAGAACACCCCGATCGGCGACGGCCCGGTCCTGCTGC
CGGACAACCATTACCTGGGCGTCCAGTCGAAGCTGTCGAAGGACCCGAACGAGAAGCGCGACCACATGGT
GCTGCTGGAGTTCGTCACCGCCGCGGGCATCACCCTGGGCATGGACGAGCTGTACAAGGGCGGCACCGGC
GGCTCGGGCGTCAGCAAGGGCGAAGAACTGTTCACCGGCGTCGTCCCGATCCTGGTCGAGCTGGACGGCG
ACGTCAACGGCCACAAGTTCTCGGTCAGCGGCGAAGGCGAGGGCGACGCCACCTATGGCAAGCTGACCCT
GAAGTTCATCTGCACCACCGGCAAGCTGCCCGTGCCGTGGCCGACGCTGGTCACCACGCTGACCTATGGC
GTGCAGTGCTTCTCGCGCTACCCGGACCACATGAAGCAGCACGATTTCTTCAAGAGCGCCATGCCGGAAG
GCTACATCCAGGAACGGACCATCTTCTTCAAGGACGACGGCAACTACAAGACCCGCGCCGAGGTCAAGTT
CGAAGGCGACACCCTGGTCAACCGCATCGAGCTGAAGGGCATCGACTTCAAGGAAGATGGCAACATCCTG
GGCCACAAGCTGGAATACAACATGCTGTCGGAGCCCGAACCGCCGCCGAAGCTGGTGCTGGATCTGGAAC
GGCTGGCCCATGTGCCGCAGGAAAAGGCGGGCCCGCTGCAGCGGTATGCGGCGACGATCCAGAGCCAGCG
CGGCGATTATAACGGCAAGGTGCTGAGCATCCGGCCGGCGGATCTGCGGACGCTGGCGGTGATCTACGAT
CAGAGCCCGAGCGTGCTGACGGAACAGCTGATCTCCTGGGGCGTGCTGGACGCGGATGCCCGGCGCGCGG
TCGCCCACGAGGAAAACTAAACTAGTAAAAAAGGATCCAGCTTCACGCTGCCGCAAGCACTCAGGGCGCA
AGGGCTGCTAAAGGAAGCGGAACACGTAGAAAGCCAGTCCGCAGAAACGGTGCTGACCCCGGATGAATGT
CAGCTACTGGGCTATCTGGACAAGGGAAAACGCAAGCGCAAAGAGAAAGCAGGTAGCTTGCAGTGGGCTT
ACATGGCGATAGCTAGACTGGGCGGTTTTATGGACAGCAAGCGAACCGGAATTGCCAGCTGGGGCGCCCT
CTGGTAAGGTTGGGAAGCCCTGCAAAGTAAACTGGATGGCTTTCTTGCCGCCAAGGATCTGATGGCGCAG
GGGATCAAGATCCATGCGCTCACGCAACTGGTCCAGAACCTTGACCGAACGCAGCGGTGGTAACGGCGCA
GTGGCGGTTTTCATGGCTTGTTATGACTGTTTTTTTGTACAGTCTATTCCTCGGGCATCCAAGCAGCAAG
CGCGTTACGCCGTGGGTCGATGTTTGATGTTATGGAGCAGCAACGATGTTACGCAGCAGCAACGATGTTA
CGCAGCAGGGCAGTCGCCCTAAAACAAAGTTAGGTGGCTCAAGTATGGGCATCATTCGCACATGTAGGCT
CGGCCCTGACCAAGTCAAATCCATGCGGGCTGCTCTTGATCTTTTCGGTCGTGAGTTCGGAGACGTAGCC
ACCTACTCCCAACATCAGCCGGACTCCGATTACCTCGGGAACTTGCTCCGTAGTAAGACATTCATCGCGC
TTGCTGCCTTCGACCAAGAAGCGGTTGTTGGCGCTCTCGCGGCTTACGTTCTGCCCAAGTTTGAGCAGCC
GCGTAGTGAGATCTATATCTATGATCTCGCAGTCTCCGGCGAGCACCGGAGGCAGGGCATTGCCACCGCG
CTCATCAATCTCCTCAAGCATGAGGCCAACGCGCTTGGTGCTTATGTGATCTACGTGCAAGCAGATTACG
GTGACGATCCCGCAGTGGCTCTCTATACAAAGTTGGGCATACGGGAAGAAGTGATGCACTTTGATATCGA
CCCAAGTACCGCCACCTAACAATTCGTTCAAGCCGAGATCGGCTTCCCGGCCGCGGAGTTGTTACTTGTT
CGGTTCAGGGCAGGGTCGTTAAATAGCCGCTTATGTCTATTGCTGGTTTACCGGTTTATTGACTACCGGA
AGCAGTGTGACCGTGTGCTTCTCAAATGCCTGAGGCCAGTTTGCTCAGGCTCTCCCCGTGGAGGTAATAA
TTGACGATATGATCATTTATTCTGCCTCCCAGAGCCTGATAAAAACGGTGAATCCGTTAGCGAGGTGCCG
CCGGCTTCCATTCAGGTCGAGGTGGCCCGGCTCCATGCACCGCGACGCAACGCGGGGAGGCAGACAAGGT
ATAGGGCGGCGAGGCGGCTACAGCCGATAGTCTGGAACAGCGCACTTACGGGTTGCTGCGCAACCCAAGT
GCTACCGGCGCGGCAGCGTGACCCGTGTCGGCGGCTCCAACGGCTCGCCATCGTCCAGAAAACACGGCTC
ATCGGGCATCGGCAGGCGCTGCTGCCCGCGCCGTTCCCATTCCTCCGTTTCGGTCAAGGCTGGCAGGTCT
GGTTCCATGCCCGGAATGCCGGGCTGGCTGGGCGGCTCCTCGCCGGGGCCGGTCGGTAGTTGCTGCTCGC
CCGGATACAGGGTCGGGATGCGGCGCAGGTCGCCATGCCCCAACAGCGATTCGTCCTGGTCGTCGTGATC
AACCACCACGGCGGCACTGAACACCGACAGGCGCAACTGGTCGCGGGGCTGGCCCCACGCCACGCGGTCA
TTGACCACGTAGGCCGACACGGTGCCGGGGCCGTTGAGCTTCACGACGGAGATCCAGCGCTCGGCCACCA
AGTCCTTGACTGCGTATTGGACCGTCCGCAAAGAACGTCCGATGAGCTTGGAAAGTGTCTTCTGGCTGAC
CACCACGGCGTTCTGGTGGCCCATCTGCGCCACGAGGTGATGCAGCAGCATTGCCGCCGTGGGTTTCCTC
GCAATAAGCCCGGCCCACGCCTCATGCGCTTTGCGTTCCGTTTGCACCCAGTGACCGGGCTTGTTCTTGG
CTTGAATGCCGATTTCTCTGGACTGCGTGGCCATGCTTATCTCCATGCGGTAGGAGTGCCGCACGGTTGC
GGCACCATGCGCAATCAGCTGCAACTCTTCGGCAGCGCGACAACAATTATGCGTTGCGTAAAAGTGGCAG
TCAATTACAGATTTTCTTTAACCTACGCAATGAGCTATTGCGGGGGGTGCCGCAATGAGCTGTTGCGTAC
CCCCCTTTTTTAAGTTGTTGATTTTTAAGTCTTTCGCATTTCGCCCTATATCTAGTTCTTTGGTGCCCAA
AGAAGGGCACCCCTGCGGGGTTCCCCCACGCCTTCGGCGCGGCTCCCCCTCCGGCAAAAAGTGGCCCCTC
CGGGGCTTGTTGATCGACTGCGCGGCCTTCGGCCTTGCCCAAGGTGGCGCTGCCCCCTTGGAACCCCCGC
ACTCGCCGCCGTGAGGCTCGGGGGGCAGGCGGGCGGGCTTCGCCCTTCGACTGCCCCCACTCGCATAGGC
TTGGGTCGTTCCAGGCGCGTCAAGGCCAAGCCGCTGCGCGGTCGCTGCGCGAGCCTTGACCCGCCTTCCA
CTTGGTGTCCAACCGGCAAGCGAAGCGCGCAGGCCGCAGGCCGGAGGCTTTTCCCCAGAGAAAATTAAAA
AAATTGATGGGGCAAGGCCGCAGGCCGCGCAGTTGGAGCCGGTGGGTATGTGGTCGAAGGCTGGGTAGCC
GGTGGGCAATCCCTGTGGTCAAGCTCGTGGGCAGGCGCAGCCTGTCCATCAGCTTGTCCAGCAGGGTTGT
CCACGGGCCGAGCGAAGCGAGCCAGCCGGTGGCCGCTCGCGGCCATCGTCCACATATCCACGGGCTGGCA
AGGGAGCGCAGCGACCGCGCAGGGCGAAGCCCGGAGAGCAAGCCCGTAGGGCGCCGCAGCCGCCGTAGGC
GGTCACGACTTTGCGAAGCAAAGTCTAGTGAGTATACTCAAGCATTGAGTGGCCCGCCGGAGGCACCGCC
TTGCGCTGCCCCCGTCGAGCCGGTTGGACACCAAAAGGGAGGGGCAGGCATGGCGGCATACGCGATCATG
CGATGCAAGAAGCTGGCGAAAATGGGCAACGTGGCGGCCAGTCTCAAGCACGCCTACCGCGAGCGCGAGA
CGCCCAACGCTGACGCCAGCAGGACGCCAGAGAACGAGCACTGGGCGGCCAGCAGCACCGATGAAGCGAT
GGGCCGACTGCGCGAGTTGCTGCCAGAGAAGCGGCGCAAGGACGCTGTGTTGGCGGTCGAGTACGTCATG
ACGGCCAGCCCGGAATGGTGGAAGTCGGCCAGCCAAGAACAGCAGGCGGCGTTCTTCGAGAAGGCGCACA
AGTGGCTGGCGGACAAGTACGGGGCGGATCGCATCGTGACGGCCAGCATCCACCGTGACGAAACCAGCCC
GCACATGACCGCGTTCGTGGTGCCGCTGACGCAGGACGGCAGGCTGTCGGTCAAGGAGTTCATCGACAAC
AAAGCGCAGATGACCCGCGACCAGACCACGTTTGCGGCCGCTGTGGCCGATCTAGGGCTGCAACGGGGCA
TCGAGGGCAGCAAGGCACGTCACACGCGCATTCAGGCGTTCTACGAGGCCCTGGAGCGGCCACCAGTGGG
CCACGTCACCATCAGCCCGCAAGCGGTCGAGCCACGCGCCTATGCACCGCAGGGATTGGCCGAAAAGCTG
GGAATCTCAAAGCGCGTTGAGACGCCGGAAGCCGTGGCCGACCGGCTGACAAAAGCGGTTCGGCAGGGGT
ATGAGCCTGCCCTACAGGCCGCCGCAGGAGCGCGTGAGATGCGCAAGAAGGCCGATCAAGCCCAAGAGAC
GGCCCGAG
Features (pLannotate 1.2.2; 10 found; start..end, strand, type, name):
    211..254     +  CDS            lacI (fragment): lac repressor; lacI; The lac repressor binds to the lac operator to inhibit transcription in E. coli. This inhibition can be relieved by adding lactose or isopropyl-β-D-thiogalactopyranoside (IPTG).
    267..288     +  protein_bind   CAP binding site: CAP binding activates transcription in the presence of cAMP. E. coli catabolite activator protein
    329..356     +  promoter       PLtetO-1 promoter (fragment): modified phage lambda PL promoter with tet operator sites (Lutz and Bujard, 1997)
    699..1421    +  CDS            cEGFP: cEGFP is a basic (constitutively fluorescent) green fluorescent protein published in 2008, derived from Aequorea victoria.
   1719..2042    +  CDS            tnpA (fragment): TN5P_ECOLX - Also known as tnp. Experimental evidence at protein level: Swiss-Prot protein existence level 1. Mediates transposition of transposon Tn5 by a 'cut and paste' mechanism. First, the monomeric transposase binds the 19 bp inverted DNA repeats flanking the transposon. Then, dimerization of the DNA- bound transposase creates a synaptic DNA complex. After nicking of the first DNA strand, excision of the transposon proceeds through a series of intermediates. The transposase then mediates the insertion of the transposon at a new site by strand transfer. The activity of the wild- type tran
   2043..2114    -  CDS            int (fragment): INT2_ECOLX - Protein inferred from homology: Swiss-Prot protein existence level 3. Putative integrase believed to be involved in the insertion of antibiotic resistance genes into plasmids and transposons. From Escherichia coli.
   2216..2749    +  CDS            GmR: gentamycin acetyltransferase; aacC1; confers resistance to gentamycin
   3022..3091    -  CDS            TcR (fragment): tetracycline efflux protein; tet; confers resistance to tetracycline
   3152..3814    -  CDS            pBBR1 Rep: replication protein for the broad-host-range plasmid pBBR1 from Bordetella bronchiseptica
   3815..4586    -  rep_origin     pBBR1 oriV: replication origin of the broad-host-range plasmid pBBR1 from Bordetella bronchiseptica; requires the pBBR1 Rep protein for replication
