[The description below was written by a language model from this plasmid's Addgene catalogue record and pLannotate feature annotations shown in this document.]
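Description:
pBBR15.2-2H12.D11opt is a bacterial expression plasmid of about 5.6 kb, built on the pAK206 backbone, that carries the genetically encoded c-di-GMP biosensor cdGreen2.1 (also called 2H12.D11opt). It replicates through the pBBR1 oriV together with the pBBR1 Rep protein. This broad-host-range system from Bordetella bronchiseptica allows maintenance in many Gram-negative species as well as in E. coli cloning strains. Selection is by gentamicin, conferred by the aacC1 gentamicin acetyltransferase gene (GmR). The record gives the copy number as unknown.

The payload is a synthetic insert of about 1.3 kb cloned between EcoRI and SpeI sites, both of which are retained. Its coding sequence was optimized for the GC content of Pseudomonas. The feature table annotates only a GFP-derived segment ("cEGFP", about 720 bp) within this region, consistent with a fluorescent protein core. The remaining insert sequence is not annotated and presumably includes the c-di-GMP-sensing portions of the sensor. Expression is listed as constitutive, but the record does not name the promoter. Upstream of the insert, the automated annotation finds a partial PLtetO-1 promoter match, a CAP binding site and a short lacI fragment. No full-length repressor gene is annotated, which fits expression without an inducer.

Short fragments of a Tn5 transposase, an integrase and a tetracycline resistance gene also appear. These are most likely non-functional remnants of the backbone and of the source of the resistance cassette. The plasmid is intended for monitoring dynamic changes in intracellular c-di-GMP by green fluorescence in live bacteria, particularly Pseudomonas.
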