Addgene plasmid #221185: pBBR15.2-2H12.D11opt
Purpose: cdGreen2.1 (optimized for Pseudomonas GC-content) expressed from a constitutive promoter (Internal Lab ID: UJ11239)
Depositing lab: Urs Jenal. Depositing organization: University of Basel. Publication: A genetically encoded biosensor to monitor dynamic changes of c-di-GMP with high temporal resolution. Kaczmarczyk A, van Vliet S, Jakob RP, Teixeira RD, Scheidat I, Reinders A, Klotz A, Maier T, Jenal U. Nat Commun. 2024 May 9;15(1):3920. doi: 10.1038/s41467-024-48295-0. PubMed 38724508.
Backbone
  Vector backbone: pAK206
  Backbone manufacturer: Andreas Kaczmarczyk
  Backbone size w/o insert (bp): 4300
  Total vector size (bp): 5600
  Vector type: Bacterial Expression
Growth in bacteria
  Bacterial resistance: Gentamicin, 10 μg/mL
  Growth temperature: 37°C
  Growth strain: DH5alpha
  Copy number: Unknown
Gene/Insert
  Gene/Insert name: cdGreen2.1 (alt name: 2H12.D11opt)
  Species: Synthetic
  Insert size (bp): 1300
  Promoter: Constitutive
  Cloning method: Restriction Enzyme; 5′ cloning site EcoRI (not destroyed); 3′ cloning site SpeI (not destroyed)
  Sequencing primers: 5′ NA
Terms and licenses: Academic/Nonprofit Terms; Industry Terms: Not Available to Industry
How to cite: pBBR15.2-2H12.D11opt was a gift from Urs Jenal (Addgene plasmid # 221185 ; http://n2t.net/addgene:221185 ; RRID:Addgene_221185)
